Addgene plasmid #162116: pEpicVector3mC_Puro-T2A-mCherry-ProtC-HA-AU1
Purpose: mCherry linked to 3 tags on the C-terminus as barcodes. Puromycin resistant.
Depositing lab: Julien Sage. Depositing organization: Stanford University. Publication: Spatial epitope barcoding reveals clonal tumor patch behaviors. Rovira-Clave X, Drainas AP, Jiang S, Bai Y, Baron M, Zhu B, Dallas AE, Lee MC, Chu TP, Holzem A, Ayyagari R, Bhattacharya D, McCaffrey EF, Greenwald NF, Markovic M, Coles GL, Angelo M, Bassik MC, Sage J, Nolan GP. Cancer Cell. 2022 Nov 14;40(11):1423-1439.e11. doi: 10.1016/j.ccell.2022.09.014. Epub 2022 Oct 13. PubMed 36240778.
Backbone
  Vector backbone: pLV
  Backbone manufacturer: Vectorbuilder
  Vector type: Lentiviral
  Selectable markers: Puromycin
Growth in bacteria
  Bacterial resistance: Ampicillin, 100 μg/mL
  Growth temperature: 37°C
  Growth strain: NEB Stable
  Copy number: High Copy
Gene/Insert
  Gene/Insert name: Puromycin resistant; mCherry linked to ProtC-HA-AU1 (alt name: mC-3-PHA)
  Species: Synthetic
  Mutation: WT
  Promoter: EF1A
  Tag / fusion protein: ProtC-HA-AU1 (C terminal on insert)
  Cloning method: Unknown
  Sequencing primers: 3′ aaaggagctgacaggtggtg
Terms and licenses: Academic/Nonprofit Terms; Industry Terms: Not Available to Industry
Depositor comments: #18 out of 20 mCherry tagged combinations . Please visit https://doi.org/10.1101/2021.06.29.449991 for bioRxiv preprint.
How to cite: pEpicVector3mC_Puro-T2A-mCherry-ProtC-HA-AU1 was a gift from Julien Sage (Addgene plasmid # 162116 ; http://n2t.net/addgene:162116 ; RRID:Addgene_162116)
