[The description below was written by a language model from this plasmid's Addgene catalogue record and pLannotate feature annotations shown in this document.]
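Description:
pEpicVector3mC_Puro-T2A-mCherry-ProtC-HA-AU1 is a third-generation-style, self-inactivating HIV-1 lentiviral transfer plasmid built on a commercial pLV backbone. In bacteria it is maintained as a high-copy plasmid through a ColE1/pUC-type origin and selected with ampicillin via the β-lactamase gene. An f1 origin, an SV40 origin and residual lac/T7/T3 cloning-vector elements are also annotated in the backbone. The viral portion comprises an RSV promoter driving a truncated 5' LTR, the Ψ packaging signal with a partial gag sequence, the Rev response element, a cPPT/CTS, WPRE and a ΔU3 3' LTR followed by an SV40 polyadenylation signal. These elements allow genomic RNA to be produced, packaged and integrated when packaging functions are supplied in trans, while the integrated provirus lacks LTR promoter activity.

The payload is a single open reading frame expressed from the human EF1A promoter with its intron and flanked by Gateway attB recombination sites left over from vector assembly. It encodes puromycin N-acetyltransferase, a T2A ribosome-skipping peptide, and mCherry carrying three short epitope tags (Protein C, HA and AU1) at its C terminus. Transduced mammalian cells therefore become puromycin resistant and separately produce a red fluorescent protein displaying a defined tag combination. The tags themselves are not individually annotated in the feature table, but an unannotated stretch between mCherry and attB2 is consistent with their position. The tag triplet acts as a protein-level barcode detectable with antibodies. The depositor lists this as number 18 of 20 mCherry-based combinations, made for spatial epitope barcoding to mark and follow clonal cell populations in tumour tissue.
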