Features (pLannotate 1.2.2; 32 found; start..end, strand, type, name):
     20..231     +  promoter       EF-1α core promoter: core promoter for human elongation factor EF-1α
    232..341     +  intron         EF-1α intron A (fragment): intron upstream of the start codon of human EF-1α
    967..1170    +  intron         EF-1α intron A: truncated intron upstream of the start codon of human EF-1α
   1179..1203    +  protein_bind   attB1: mutant version of attB; recombination site for the Gateway® BP reaction BP Clonase™
   1210..1806    +  CDS            PuroR (fragment): puromycin N-acetyltransferase; pac from Streptomyces; confers resistance to puromycin
   1816..1869    +  CDS            T2A: 2A peptide from Thosea asigna virus capsid protein Eukaryotic ribosomes fail to insert a peptide bond between the Gly and Pro residues, yielding separate polypeptides.
   1870..2577    +  CDS            mCherry: mCherry is a basic (constitutively fluorescent) red fluorescent protein published in 2004, derived from Discosoma sp.. It is reported to be a very rapidly-maturing monomer with low acid sensitivity.
   2692..2716    -  protein_bind   attB2: mutant version of attB; recombination site for the Gateway® BP reaction BP Clonase™
   2734..3322    +  misc_feature   WPRE: woodchuck hepatitis virus posttranscriptional regulatory element
   3389..3408    +  misc_feature   cPPT/CTS (fragment): central polypurine tract and central termination sequence of HIV-1
   3410..3643    +  LTR            3' LTR (ΔU3): self-inactivating 3' long terminal repeat (LTR) from HIV-1
   3715..3836    +  polyA_signal   SV40 poly(A) signal: SV40 polyadenylation signal
   3876..4011    +  rep_origin     SV40 ori: SV40 origin of replication
   4032..4050    -  promoter       T7 promoter: promoter for bacteriophage T7 RNA polymerase
   4058..4213    +  CDS            lacZα (fragment): LacZα fragment of β-galactosidase; lacZ fragment
   4218..4646    +  rep_origin     f1 ori (sequence partly withheld): f1 bacteriophage origin of replication; arrow indicates direction of (+) strand synthesis
   4699..4803    +  promoter       AmpR promoter: bla
   4804..5664    +  CDS            AmpR: β-lactamase; bla; confers resistance to ampicillin, carbenicillin, and related antibiotics
   5835..6423    +  rep_origin     ori: high-copy-number ColE1/pMB1/pBR322/pUC origin of replication
   6606..6698    +  CDS            lacI (fragment): lac repressor; lacI; The lac repressor binds to the lac operator to inhibit transcription in E. coli. This inhibition can be relieved by adding lactose or isopropyl-β-D-thiogalactopyranoside (IPTG).
   6711..6732    +  protein_bind   CAP binding site: CAP binding activates transcription in the presence of cAMP. E. coli catabolite activator protein
   6747..6777    +  promoter       lac promoter: promoter for the E. coli lac operon
   6785..6801    +  protein_bind   lac operator: The lac repressor binds to the lac operator to inhibit transcription in E. coli. This inhibition can be relieved by adding lactose or isopropyl-β-D-thiogalactopyranoside (IPTG). lac repressor encoded by lacI
   6846..6864    +  promoter       T3 promoter: promoter for bacteriophage T3 RNA polymerase
   6892..7118    +  promoter       RSV promoter: Rous sarcoma virus enhancer/promoter
   7119..7299    +  LTR            5' LTR (truncated): truncated 5' long terminal repeat (LTR) from HIV-1
   7346..7471    +  misc_feature   HIV-1 Ψ: packaging signal of human immunodeficiency virus type 1
   7455..7818    +  CDS            HIV-1 gag (fragment): gag protein from human immunodeficiency virus 1; gag
   7964..8197    +  misc_feature   RRE: The Rev response element (RRE) of HIV-1 allows for Rev-dependent mRNA export from the nucleus to the cytoplasm.
   8574..8674    +  CDS            Rev (fragment): human immunodeficiency virus 1 (HIV-1) Rev protein; rev; enhances nuclear export of unspliced and incompletely spliced viral mRNAs
   8692..8809    +  misc_feature   cPPT/CTS: central polypurine tract and central termination sequence of HIV-1
   8827..8847    +  protein_bind   attB4: mutant version of attB; core recombination site for the Gateway® BP reaction BP Clonase™
>Addgene plasmid #162116 | pEpicVector3mC_Puro-T2A-mCherry-ProtC-HA-AU1 | addgene full sequence | sequence record 318308 | Addgene NGS Result
GGCTCCGGTGCCCGTCAGTGGGCAGAGCGCACATCGCCCACAGTCCCCGAGAAGTTGGGGGGAGGGGTCG
GCAATTGAACCGGTGCCTAGAGAAGGTGGCGCGGGGTAAACTGGGAAAGTGATGTCGTGTACTGGCTCCG
CCTTTTTCCCGAGGGTGGGGGAGAACCGTATATAAGTGCAGTAGTCGCCGTGAACGTTCTTTTTCGCAAC
GGGTTTGCCGCCAGAACACAGGTAAGTGCCGTGTGTGGTTCCCGCGGGCCTGGCCTCTTTACGGGTTATG
GCCCTTGCGTGCCTTGAATTACTTCCACCTGGCTGCAGTACGTGATTCTTGATCCCGAGCTTCGGGTTGG
AAGTGGGTGGGAGAGTTCGAGGCCTTGCGCTTAAGGAGCCCCTTCGCCTCGTGCTTGAGTTGAGGCCTGG
CCTGGGCGCTGGGGCCGCCGCGTGCGAATCTGGTGGCACCTTCGCGCCTGTCTCGCTGCTTTCGATAAGT
CTCTAGCCATTTAAAATTTTTGATGACCTGCTGCGACGCTTTTTTTCTGGCAAGATAGTCTTGTAAATGC
GGGCCAAGATCTGCACACTGGTATTTCGGTTTTTGGGGCCGCGGGCGGCGACGGGGCCCGTGCGTCCCAG
CGCACATGTTCGGCGAGGCGGGGCCTGCGAGCGCGGCCACCGAGAATCGGACGGGGGTAGTCTCAAGCTG
GCCGGCCTGCTCTGGTGCCTGGTCTCGCGCCGCCGTGTATCGCCCCGCCCTGGGCGGCAAGGCTGGCCCG
GTCGGCACCAGTTGCGTGAGCGGAAAGATGGCCGCTTCCCGGCCCTGCTGCAGGGAGCTCAAAATGGAGG
ACGCGGCGCTCGGGAGAGCGGGCGGGTGAGTCACCCACACAAAGGAAAAGGGCCTTTCCGTCCTCAGCCG
TCGCTTCATGTGACTCCACGGAGTACCGGGCGCCGTCCAGGCACCTCGATTAGTTCTCGAGCTTTTGGAG
TACGTCGTCTTTAGGTTGGGGGGAGGGGTTTTATGCGATGGAGTTTCCCCACACTGAGTGGGTGGAGACT
GAAGTTAGGCCAGCTTGGCACTTGATGTAATTCTCCTTGGAATTTGCCCTTTTTGAGTTTGGATCTTGGT
TCATTCTCAAGCCTCAGACAGTGGTTCAAAGTTTTTTTCTTCCATTTCAGGTGTCGTGACAAGTTTGTAC
AAAAAAGCAGGCTGCCACCATGACCGAGTACAAGCCCACGGTGCGCCTCGCCACCCGCGACGACGTCCCC
AGGGCCGTACGCACCCTCGCCGCCGCGTTCGCCGACTACCCCGCCACGCGCCACACCGTCGATCCGGACC
GCCACATCGAGCGGGTCACCGAGCTGCAAGAACTCTTCCTCACGCGCGTCGGGCTCGACATCGGCAAGGT
GTGGGTCGCGGACGACGGCGCCGCGGTGGCGGTCTGGACCACGCCGGAGAGCGTCGAAGCGGGGGCGGTG
TTCGCCGAGATCGGCCCGCGCATGGCCGAGTTGAGCGGTTCCCGGCTGGCCGCGCAGCAACAGATGGAAG
GCCTCCTGGCGCCGCACCGGCCCAAGGAGCCCGCGTGGTTCCTGGCCACCGTCGGCGTCTCGCCCGACCA
CCAGGGCAAGGGTCTGGGCAGCGCCGTCGTGCTCCCCGGAGTGGAGGCGGCCGAGCGCGCCGGGGTGCCC
GCCTTCCTGGAGACCTCCGCGCCCCGCAACCTCCCCTTCTACGAGCGGCTCGGCTTCACCGTCACCGCCG
ACGTCGAGGTGCCCGAAGGACCGCGCACCTGGTGCATGACCCGCAAGCCCGGTGCCGGAAGCGGAGAGGG
CAGGGGAAGTCTTCTAACATGCGGGGACGTGGAGGAAAATCCCGGCCCCATGGTGAGCAAGGGCGAGGAG
GATAACATGGCCATCATCAAGGAGTTCATGCGCTTCAAGGTGCACATGGAGGGCTCCGTGAACGGCCACG
AGTTCGAGATCGAGGGCGAGGGCGAGGGCCGCCCCTACGAGGGCACCCAGACCGCCAAGCTGAAGGTGAC
CAAGGGTGGCCCCCTGCCCTTCGCCTGGGACATCCTGTCCCCTCAGTTCATGTACGGCTCCAAGGCCTAC
GTGAAGCACCCCGCCGACATCCCCGACTACTTGAAGCTGTCCTTCCCCGAGGGCTTCAAGTGGGAGCGCG
TGATGAACTTCGAGGACGGCGGCGTGGTGACCGTGACCCAGGACTCCTCCCTGCAGGACGGCGAGTTCAT
CTACAAGGTGAAGCTGCGCGGCACCAACTTCCCCTCCGACGGCCCCGTAATGCAGAAGAAGACCATGGGC
TGGGAGGCCTCCTCCGAGCGGATGTACCCCGAGGACGGCGCCCTGAAGGGCGAGATCAAGCAGAGGCTGA
AGCTGAAGGACGGCGGCCACTACGACGCTGAGGTCAAGACCACCTACAAGGCCAAGAAGCCCGTGCAGCT
GCCCGGCGCCTACAACGTCAACATCAAGTTGGACATCACCTCCCACAACGAGGACTACACCATCGTGGAA
CAGTACGAACGCGCCGAGGGCCGCCACTCCACCGGCGGCATGGACGAGCTGTACAAGGGTGGCAGCGGCG
GCGGCGGCTCTGGCGGCGAAGATCAAGTTGATCCTCGTCTGATCGACGGCAAGTACCCCTACGACGTGCC
CGACTACGCCGACACCTACAGATACATCTAAACCCAGCTTTCTTGTACAAAGTGGTGATAATCGAATTCC
GATAATCAACCTCTGGATTACAAAATTTGTGAAAGATTGACTGGTATTCTTAACTATGTTGCTCCTTTTA
CGCTATGTGGATACGCTGCTTTAATGCCTTTGTATCATGCTATTGCTTCCCGTATGGCTTTCATTTTCTC
CTCCTTGTATAAATCCTGGTTGCTGTCTCTTTATGAGGAGTTGTGGCCCGTTGTCAGGCAACGTGGCGTG
GTGTGCACTGTGTTTGCTGACGCAACCCCCACTGGTTGGGGCATTGCCACCACCTGTCAGCTCCTTTCCG
GGACTTTCGCTTTCCCCCTCCCTATTGCCACGGCGGAACTCATCGCCGCCTGCCTTGCCCGCTGCTGGAC
AGGGGCTCGGCTGTTGGGCACTGACAATTCCGTGGTGTTGTCGGGGAAGCTGACGTCCTTTCCATGGCTG
CTCGCCTGTGTTGCCACCTGGATTCTGCGCGGGACGTCCTTCTGCTACGTCCCTTCGGCCCTCAATCCAG
CGGACCTTCCTTCCCGCGGCCTGCTGCCGGCTCTGCGGCCTCTTCCGCGTCTTCGCCTTCGCCCTCAGAC
GAGTCGGATCTCCCTTTGGGCCGCCTCCCCGCATCGGGAATTCCCGCGGTTCGCTTTAAGACCAATGACT
TACAAGGCAGCTGTAGATCTTAGCCACTTTTTAAAAGAAAAGGGGGGACTGGAAGGGCTAATTCACTCCC
AACGAAGACAAGATCTGCTTTTTGCTTGTACTGGGTCTCTCTGGTTAGACCAGATCTGAGCCTGGGAGCT
CTCTGGCTAACTAGGGAACCCACTGCTTAAGCCTCAATAAAGCTTGCCTTGAGTGCTTCAAGTAGTGTGT
GCCCGTCTGTTGTGTGACTCTGGTAACTAGAGATCCCTCAGACCCTTTTAGTCAGTGTGGAAAATCTCTA
GCAGTAGTAGTTCATGTCATCTTATTATTCAGTATTTATAACTTGCAAAGAAATGAATATCAGAGAGTGA
GAGGAACTTGTTTATTGCAGCTTATAATGGTTACAAATAAAGCAATAGCATCACAAATTTCACAAATAAA
GCATTTTTTTCACTGCATTCTAGTTGTGGTTTGTCCAAACTCATCAATGTATCTTATCATGTCTGGCTCT
AGCTATCCCGCCCCTAACTCCGCCCATCCCGCCCCTAACTCCGCCCAGTTCCGCCCATTCTCCGCCCCAT
GGCTGACTAATTTTTTTTATTTATGCAGAGGCCGAGGCCGCCTCGGCCTCTGAGCTATTCCAGAAGTAGT
GAGGAGGCTTTTTTGGAGGCCTAGGGACGTACCCAATTCGCCCTATAGTGAGTCGTATTACGCGCGCTCA
CTGGCCGTCGTTTTACAACGTCGTGACTGGGAAAACCCTGGCGTTACCCAACTTAATCGCCTTGCAGCAC
ATCCCCCTTTCGCCAGCTGGCGTAATAGCGAAGAGGCCCGCACCGATCGCCCTTCCCAACAGTTGCGCAG
CCTGAATGGCGAATGGG
[124 nt withheld, positions 4218-4341]
C
[91 nt withheld, positions 4343-4433]
A
[49 nt withheld, positions 4435-4483]
CCTTTGACGTTGGAGTCCACGTTCTTT
[37 nt withheld, positions 4511-4547]
ACCCTATCTCGGTCTATTCTTTTGATTTATAAGGGATTTTGCCGATTTCGGCCTATTGGTTAAAAAATGA
GCTGATTTAACAAAAATTTAACGCGAATTTTAACAAAATATTAACGCTTACAATTTAGGTGGCACTTTTC
GGGGAAATGTGCGCGGAACCCCTATTTGTTTATTTTTCTAAATACATTCAAATATGTATCCGCTCATGAG
ACAATAACCCTGATAAATGCTTCAATAATATTGAAAAAGGAAGAGTATGAGTATTCAACATTTCCGTGTC
GCCCTTATTCCCTTTTTTGCGGCATTTTGCCTTCCTGTTTTTGCTCACCCAGAAACGCTGGTGAAAGTAA
AAGATGCTGAAGATCAGTTGGGTGCACGAGTGGGTTACATCGAACTGGATCTCAACAGCGGTAAGATCCT
TGAGAGTTTTCGCCCCGAAGAACGTTTTCCAATGATGAGCACTTTTAAAGTTCTGCTATGTGGCGCGGTA
TTATCCCGTATTGACGCCGGGCAAGAGCAACTCGGTCGCCGCATACACTATTCTCAGAATGACTTGGTTG
AGTACTCACCAGTCACAGAAAAGCATCTTACGGATGGCATGACAGTAAGAGAATTATGCAGTGCTGCCAT
AACCATGAGTGATAACACTGCGGCCAACTTACTTCTGACAACGATCGGAGGACCGAAGGAGCTAACCGCT
TTTTTGCACAACATGGGGGATCATGTAACTCGCCTTGATCGTTGGGAACCGGAGCTGAATGAAGCCATAC
CAAACGACGAGCGTGACACCACGATGCCTGTAGCAATGGCAACAACGTTGCGCAAACTATTAACTGGCGA
ACTACTTACTCTAGCTTCCCGGCAACAATTAATAGACTGGATGGAGGCGGATAAAGTTGCAGGACCACTT
CTGCGCTCGGCCCTTCCGGCTGGCTGGTTTATTGCTGATAAATCTGGAGCCGGTGAGCGTGGGTCTCGCG
GTATCATTGCAGCACTGGGGCCAGATGGTAAGCCCTCCCGTATCGTAGTTATCTACACGACGGGGAGTCA
GGCAACTATGGATGAACGAAATAGACAGATCGCTGAGATAGGTGCCTCACTGATTAAGCATTGGTAACTG
TCAGACCAAGTTTACTCATATATACTTTAGATTGATTTAAAACTTCATTTTTAATTTAAAAGGATCTAGG
TGAAGATCCTTTTTGATAATCTCATGACCAAAATCCCTTAACGTGAGTTTTCGTTCCACTGAGCGTCAGA
CCCCGTAGAAAAGATCAAAGGATCTTCTTGAGATCCTTTTTTTCTGCGCGTAATCTGCTGCTTGCAAACA
AAAAAACCACCGCTACCAGCGGTGGTTTGTTTGCCGGATCAAGAGCTACCAACTCTTTTTCCGAAGGTAA
CTGGCTTCAGCAGAGCGCAGATACCAAATACTGTTCTTCTAGTGTAGCCGTAGTTAGGCCACCACTTCAA
GAACTCTGTAGCACCGCCTACATACCTCGCTCTGCTAATCCTGTTACCAGTGGCTGCTGCCAGTGGCGAT
AAGTCGTGTCTTACCGGGTTGGACTCAAGACGATAGTTACCGGATAAGGCGCAGCGGTCGGGCTGAACGG
GGGGTTCGTGCACACAGCCCAGCTTGGAGCGAACGACCTACACCGAACTGAGATACCTACAGCGTGAGCT
ATGAGAAAGCGCCACGCTTCCCGAAGAGAGAAAGGCGGACAGGTATCCGGTAAGCGGCAGGGTCGGAACA
GGAGAGCGCACGAGGGAGCTTCCAGGGGGAAACGCCTGGTATCTTTATAGTCCTGTCGGGTTTCGCCACC
TCTGACTTGAGCGTCGATTTTTGTGATGCTCGTCAGGGGGGCGGAGCCTATGGAAAAACGCCAGCAACGC
GGCCTTTTTACGGTTCCTGGCCTTTTGCTGGCCTTTTGCTCACATGTTCTTTCCTGCGTTATCCCCTGAT
TCTGTGGATAACCGTATTACCGCCTTTGAGTGAGCTGATACCGCTCGCCGCAGCCGAACGACCGAGCGCA
GCGAGTCAGTGAGCGAGGAAGCGGAAGAGCGCCCAATACGCAAACCGCCTCTCCCCGCGCGTTGGCCGAT
TCATTAATGCAGCTGGCACGACAGGTTTCCCGACTGGAAAGCGGGCAGTGAGCGCAACGCAATTAATGTG
AGTTAGCTCACTCATTAGGCACCCCAGGCTTTACACTTTATGCTTCCGGCTCGTATGTTGTGTGGAATTG
TGAGCGGATAACAATTTCACACAGGAAACAGCTATGACCATGATTACGCCAAGCGCGCAATTAACCCTCA
CTAAAGGGAACAAAAGCTGGAGCTGCAAGCTTAATGTAGTCTTATGCAATACTCTTGTAGTCTTGCAACA
TGGTAACGATGAGTTAGCAACATGCCTTACAAGGAGAGAAAAAGCACCGTGCATGCCGATTGGTGGAAGT
AAGGTGGTACGATCGTGCCTTATTAGGAAGGCAACAGACGGGTCTGACATGGATTGGACGAACCACTGAA
TTGCCGCATTGCAGAGATATTGTATTTAAGTGCCTAGCTCGATACATAAACGGGTCTCTCTGGTTAGACC
AGATCTGAGCCTGGGAGCTCTCTGGCTAACTAGGGAACCCACTGCTTAAGCCTCAATAAAGCTTGCCTTG
AGTGCTTCAAGTAGTGTGTGCCCGTCTGTTGTGTGACTCTGGTAACTAGAGATCCCTCAGACCCTTTTAG
TCAGTGTGGAAAATCTCTAGCAGTGGCGCCCGAACAGGGACTTGAAAGCGAAAGGGAAACCAGAGGAGCT
CTCTCGACGCAGGACTCGGCTTGCTGAAGCGCGCACGGCAAGAGGCGAGGGGCGGCGACTGGTGAGTACG
CCAAAAATTTTGACTAGCGGAGGCTAGAAGGAGAGAGATGGGTGCGAGAGCGTCAGTATTAAGCGGGGGA
GAATTAGATCGCGATGGGAAAAAATTCGGTTAAGGCCAGGGGGAAAGAAAAAATATAAATTAAAACATAT
AGTATGGGCAAGCAGGGAGCTAGAACGATTCGCAGTTAATCCTGGCCTGTTAGAAACATCAGAAGGCTGT
AGACAAATACTGGGACAGCTACAACCATCCCTTCAGACAGGATCAGAAGAACTTAGATCATTATATAATA
CAGTAGCAACCCTCTATTGTGTGCATCAAAGGATAGAGATAAAAGACACCAAGGAAGCTTTAGACAAGAT
AGAGGAAGAGCAAAACAAAAGTAAGACCACCGCACAGCAAGCGGCCGCTGATCTTCAGACCTGGAGGAGG
AGATATGAGGGACAATTGGAGAAGTGAATTATATAAATATAAAGTAGTAAAAATTGAACCATTAGGAGTA
GCACCCACCAAGGCAAAGAGAAGAGTGGTGCAGAGAGAAAAAAGAGCAGTGGGAATAGGAGCTTTGTTCC
TTGGGTTCTTGGGAGCAGCAGGAAGCACTATGGGCGCAGCGTCAATGACGCTGACGGTACAGGCCAGACA
ATTATTGTCTGGTATAGTGCAGCAGCAGAACAATTTGCTGAGGGCTATTGAGGCGCAACAGCATCTGTTG
CAACTCACAGTCTGGGGCATCAAGCAGCTCCAGGCAAGAATCCTGGCTGTGGAAAGATACCTAAAGGATC
AACAGCTCCTGGGGATTTGGGGTTGCTCTGGAAAACTCATTTGCACCACTGCTGTGCCTTGGAATGCTAG
TTGGAGTAATAAATCTCTGGAACAGATTTGGAATCACACGACCTGGATGGAGTGGGACAGAGAAATTAAC
AATTACACAAGCTTAATACACTCCTTAATTGAAGAATCGCAAAACCAGCAAGAAAAGAATGAACAAGAAT
TATTGGAATTAGATAAATGGGCAAGTTTGTGGAATTGGTTTAACATAACAAATTGGCTGTGGTATATAAA
ATTATTCATAATGATAGTAGGAGGCTTGGTAGGTTTAAGAATAGTTTTTGCTGTACTTTCTATAGTGAAT
AGAGTTAGGCAGGGATATTCACCATTATCGTTTCAGACCCACCTCCCAACCCCGAGGGGACCCGACAGGC
CCGAAGGAATAGAAGAAGAAGGTGGAGAGAGAGACAGAGACAGATCCATTCGATTAGTGAACGGATCTCG
ACGGTATCGCTAGCTTTTAAAAGAAAAGGGGGGATTGGGGGGTACAGTGCAGGGGAAAGAATAGTAGACA
TAATAGCAACAGACATACAAACTAAAGAATTACAAAAACAAATTACAAAAATTCAAAATTTTACTAGTGA
TTATCGGATCAACTTTGTATAGAAAAGTTG
